>Addgene plasmid #154026 | RG6-BAP1_E11-G312G | addgene full sequence | sequence record 307080 | Addgene NGS Result
GACATTGATTATTGACTAGTTATTAATAGTAATCAATTACGGGGTCATTAGTTCATAGCCCATATATGGA
GTTCCGCGTTACATAACTTACGGTAAATGGCCCGCCTGGCTGACCGCCCAACGACCCCCGCCCATTGACG
TCAATAATGACGTATGTTCCCATAGTAACGCCAATAGGGACTTTCCATTGACGTCAATGGGTGGAGTATT
TACGGTAAACTGCCCACTTGGCAGTACATCAAGTGTATCATATGCCAAGTACGCCCCCTATTGACGTCAA
TGACGGTAAATGGCCCGCCTGGCATTATGCCCAGTACATGACCTTATGGGACTTTCCTACTTGGCAGTAC
ATCTACGTATTAGTCATCGCTATTACCATGGTGATGCGGTTTTGGCAGTACATCAATGGGCGTGGATAGC
GGTTTGACTCACGGGGATTTCCAAGTCTCCACCCCATTGACGTCAATGGGAGTTTGTTTTGGCACCAAAA
TCAACGGGACTTTCCAAAATGTCGTAACAACTCCGCCCCATTGACGCAAATGGGCGGTAGGCGTGTACGG
TGGGAGGTCTATATAAGCAGAGCTCTCTGGCTAACTAGAGAACCCACTGCTTACTGGCTTATCGAAATTA
ATACGACTCACTATAGGGAGACCCAAGCTGGCTAGCGTTTAAACTTAAGCTTCCATGGATTACAAGGATG
ACGATGACAAGGGGGTACCTGCCCCAAAAAAAAAACGCAAAGTGGAGGACCCAGTACCAGGATCTAGAGG
TAGGTGATCCTCCTGCTGCTTTGGTTCAGGGTTTTGCTTGAGGGGGGGGGGTGGTGATTTCCTTGCCATG
GGCAGACTGAGCAGAAAAGGCCATTGGGACCATGTTCTGAATGCCTCCACCTCAACCACCGGCCGGTAGG
ACCAAAGCCACCCCGTGTTTTCTCAGGATCTCTTTTCCCAGGGAGATCCCTCGGCCCAAAGAGGGAGATG
GCAATGCTGGATGTGTGCACAATAATTCAACAGGCATTGGAACTTCAGCATCGATGCTGAATGCAATTAA
CAATGCTCAAGCAGAACCCCCGGCTCCATCAGCACAGTGCAGGACCAAACCCCATGCTGCAGCAGTGGGG
CTGTCTGTACGGGGTGGGCAATGGGAACCGGGGTCTGCTGGGGCTCCTGCTGCTTCAGTGCTGCCATGCA
GCCACACATCCTGAGAGCTGAAAGGGTCGGCGTCCTCACCTGGTGCACACCGTAGCTCTGCCCCACAGCT
TTAAGGCACCTGGCTAACCTCTGCGCTTCTTCCCTTCCCTCCTCCCTGGCTCAGGATCCGATGGGGCAGA
GGAGGCGGCTGGTTCATGCGCACAAGCCCCATCCCACAGCCCTCCCAACAAACCCAAGCTAGTGGTGAAG
CCTCCAGGCAGCAGCCTCAATGGGGTTCACCCCAACCCCACTCCCATTGTCCAGCGGCTGCCGGCCTTTC
TAGACAATCACAATTATGCCAAGTCCCCCATGCAGGAATTCAGGTAGTTACTGCACCTTTCTTTGTTCCA
TCTCTCCACCTCTGCTGTGAATAAATCGCGGGTCGGTGTGTCCTGTGCCTTTCCCTGCTTGGGAAACGCT
TTCCTTTCATTCTTTCACTTCTCTGCTGCTTTTTGCGCTCTCCCCATCCTGCTGTGCCAACCTGCTCTCA
GTTCTGTGCTTTCTGTCTTCCATCCCAACACACCCCTGGGTTGCTGTCTTCTTTCTCCTTTCTTCCTCTC
TTGCTGTGGGACCAAACGTCTCCTGCAGGACCTGCGGGCTCTGACAGAGGACTCTCGTGGGGGTACTGCT
CCCTCCAGTGGAAAAATGCTCCAGCAGTGTCATGCAGGAGATTTATGCCATACAGTTTTGCTCTCTGCTG
CATGGAGGGGAGCAGCAGAAGTCGATCTCCCCCACTCTGGGGTCCCCCTCGAGGGGGGCACAGCTGGGGA
GGGAACAAGGGACAAAACCAGGAGGGGGCTCCGAGTCCTTGGATTTATTCCCCCTCATCCATGCCTTACC
TTCAGGTAAGGGCCTGAACAGAGCCCTTTACTTCCTGCTTCTTTCTCCCATAGCTCCCTCTCCTTCGGGT
CTCCTGGACTCAGTGCCACGGTTGTCCCATTCTGGGGGTCTGTAGGGAGCCAGCAGGAGCTGCGGCCGTC
CTACTGACCCTGTCCTTATTGCACAGGTCAGGAGGATCAGGAGGACGAGGAGGAAGAGGAGACCGGTGTG
CGCTCCTCCAAGAACGTCATCAAGGAGTTCATGCGCTTCAAGGTGCGCATGGAGGGCACCGTGAACGGCC
ACGAGTTCGAGATCGAGGGCGAGGGCGAGGGCCGCCCCTACGAGGGCCACAACACCGTGAAGCTGAAGGT
GACCAAGGGCGGCCCCCTGCCCTTCGCCTGGGACATCCTGTCCCCCCAGTTCCAGTACGGCTCCAAGGTG
TACGTGAAGCACCCCGCCGACATCCCCGACTACAAGAAGCTGTCCTTCCCCGAGGGCTTCAAGTGGGAGC
GCGTGATGAACTTCGAGGACGGCGGCGTGGTGACCGTGACCCAGGACTCCTCCCTGCAGGACGGCTGCTT
CATCTACAAGGTGAAGTTCATCGGCGTGAACTTCCCCTCCGACGGCCCCGTAATGCAGAAGAAGACCATG
GGCTGGGAGGCCTCCACCGAGCGCCTGTACCCCCGCGACGGCGTGCTGAAGGGCGAGATCCACAAGGCCC
TGAAGCTGAAGGACGGCGGCCACTACCTGGTGGAGTTCAAGTCCATCTACATGGCCAAGAAGCCCGTGCA
GCTGCCCGGCTACTACTACGTGGACTCCAAGCTGGACATCACCTCCCACAACGAGGACTACACCATCGTG
GAGCAGTACGAGCGCACCGAGGGCCGCCACCACCTGTTCCTGTAGACCGCGGTGTGAGCAAGGGCGAGGA
GCTGTTCACCGGGGTGGTGCCCATCCTGGTCGAGCTGGACGGCGACGTAAACGGCCACAAGTTCAGCGTG
TCCGGCGAGGGCGAGGGCGATGCCACCTACGGCAAGCTGACCCTGAAGTTCATCTGCACCACCGGCAAGC
TGCCCGTGCCCTGGCCCACCCTCGTGACCACCCTGACCTACGGCGTGCAGTGCTTCAGCCGCTACCCCGA
CCACATGAAGCAGCACGACTTCTTCAAGTCCGCCATGCCCGAAGGCTACGTCCAGGAGCGCACCATCTTC
TTCAAGGACGACGGCAACTACAAGACCCGCGCCGAGGTGAAGTTCGAGGGCGACACCCTGGTGAACCGCA
TCGAGCTGAAGGGCATCGACTTCAAGGAGGACGGCAACATCCTGGGGCACAAGCTGGAGTACAACTACAA
CAGCCACAACGTCTATATCATGGCCGACAAGCAGAAGAACGGCATCAAGGTGAACTTCAAGATCCGCCAC
AACATCGAGGACGGCAGCGTGCAGCTCGCCGACCACTACCAGCAGAACACCCCCATCGGCGACGGCCCCG
TGCTGCTGCCCGACAACCACTACCTGAGCACCCAGTCCGCCCTGAGCAAAGACCCCAACGAGAAGCGCGA
TCACATGGTCCTGCTGGAGTTCGTGACCGCCGCCGGGATCACTCTCGGCATGGACGAGCTGTACAAGTAA
GGGCCCGTTTAAACCCGCTGATCAGCCTCGACTGTGCCTTCTAGTTGCCAGCCATCTGTTGTTTGCCCCT
CCCCCGTGCCTTCCTTGACCCTGGAAGGTGCCACTCCCACTGTCCTTTCCTAATAAAATGAGGAAATTGC
ATCGCATTGTCTGAGTAGGTGTCATTCTATTCTGGGGGGTGGGGTGGGGCAGGACAGCAAGGGGGAGGAT
TGGGAAGACAATAGCAGGCATGCTGGGGATGCGGTGGGCTCTATGGCTTCTGAGGCGGAAAGAACCAGCT
GGGGCTCTAGGGGGTATCCCC
[124 nt withheld, positions 3942-4065]
C
[91 nt withheld, positions 4067-4157]
A
[49 nt withheld, positions 4159-4207]
CCTTTGACGTTGGAGTCCACGTTCTTT
[37 nt withheld, positions 4235-4271]
ACCCTATCTCGGTCTATTCTTTTGATTTATAAGGGATTTTGCCGATTTCGGCCTATTGGTTAAAAAATGA
GCTGATTTAACAAAAATTTAACGCGAATTAATTCTGTGGAATGTGTGTCAGTTAGGGTGTGGAAAGTCCC
CAGGCTCCCCAGCAGGCAGAAGTATGCAAAGCATGCATCTCAATTAGTCAGCAACCAGGTGTGGAAAGTC
CCCAGGCTCCCCAGCAGGCAGAAGTATGCAAAGCATGCATCTCAATTAGTCAGCAACCATAGTCCCGCCC
CTAACTCCGCCCATCCCGCCCCTAACTCCGCCCAGTTCCGCCCATTCTCCGCCCCATGGCTGACTAATTT
TTTTTATTTATGCAGAGGCCGAGGCCGCCTCTGCCTCTGAGCTATTCCAGAAGTAGTGAGGAGGCTTTTT
TGGAGGCCTAGGCTTTTGCAAAAAGCTCCCGGGAGCTTGTATATCCATTTTCGGATCTGATCAAGAGACA
GGATGAGGATCGTTTCGCATGATTGAACAAGATGGATTGCACGCAGGTTCTCCGGCCGCTTGGGTGGAGA
GGCTATTCGGCTATGACTGGGCACAACAGACAATCGGCTGCTCTGATGCCGCCGTGTTCCGGCTGTCAGC
GCAGGGGCGCCCGGTTCTTTTTGTCAAGACCGACCTGTCCGGTGCCCTGAATGAACTGCAGGACGAGGCA
GCGCGGCTATCGTGGCTGGCCACGACGGGCGTTCCTTGCGCAGCTGTGCTCGACGTTGTCACTGAAGCGG
GAAGGGACTGGCTGCTATTGGGCGAAGTGCCGGGGCAGGATCTCCTGTCATCTCACCTTGCTCCTGCCGA
GAAAGTATCCATCATGGCTGATGCAATGCGGCGGCTGCATACGCTTGATCCGGCTACCTGCCCATTCGAC
CACCAAGCGAAACATCGCATCGAGCGAGCACGTACTCGGATGGAAGCCGGTCTTGTCGATCAGGATGATC
TGGACGAAGAGCATCAGGGGCTCGCGCCAGCCGAACTGTTCGCCAGGCTCAAGGCGCGCATGCCCGACGG
CGAGGATCTCGTCGTGACCCATGGCGATGCCTGCTTGCCGAATATCATGGTGGAAAATGGCCGCTTTTCT
GGATTCATCGACTGTGGCCGGCTGGGTGTGGCGGACCGCTATCAGGACATAGCGTTGGCTACCCGTGATA
TTGCTGAAGAGCTTGGCGGCGAATGGGCTGACCGCTTCCTCGTGCTTTACGGTATCGCCGCTCCCGATTC
GCAGCGCATCGCCTTCTATCGCCTTCTTGACGAGTTCTTCTGAGCGGGACTCTGGGGTTCGAAATGACCG
ACCAAGCGACGCCCAACCTGCCATCACGAGATTTCGATTCCACCGCCGCCTTCTATGAAAGGTTGGGCTT
CGGAATCGTTTTCCGGGACGCCGGCTGGATGATCCTCCAGCGCGGGGATCTCATGCTGGAGTTCTTCGCC
CACCCCAACTTGTTTATTGCAGCTTATAATGGTTACAAATAAAGCAATAGCATCACAAATTTCACAAATA
AAGCATTTTTTTCACTGCATTCTAGTTGTGGTTTGTCCAAACTCATCAATGTATCTTATCATGTCTGTAT
ACCGTCGACCTCTAGCTAGAGCTTGGCGTAATCATGGTCATAGCTGTTTCCTGTGTGAAATTGTTATCCG
CTCACAATTCCACACAACATACGAGCCGGAAGCATAAAGTGTAAAGCCTGGGGTGCCTAATGAGTGAGCT
AACTCACATTAATTGCGTTGCGCTCACTGCCCGCTTTCCAGTCGGGAAACCTGTCGTGCCAGCTGCATTA
ATGAATCGGCCAACGCGCGGGGAGAGGCGGTTTGCGTATTGGGCGCTCTTCCGCTTCCTCGCTCACTGAC
TCGCTGCGCTCGGTCGTTCGGCTGCGGCGAGCGGTATCAGCTCACTCAAAGGCGGTAATACGGTTATCCA
CAGAATCAGGGGATAACGCAGGAAAGAACATGTGAGCAAAAGGCCAGCAAAAGGCCAGGAACCGTAAAAA
GGCCGCGTTGCTGGCGTTTTTCCATAGGCTCCGCCCCCCTGACGAGCATCACAAAAATCGACGCTCAAGT
CAGAGGTGGCGAAACCCGACAGGACTATAAAGATACCAGGCGTTTCCCCCTGGAAGCTCCCTCGTGCGCT
CTCCTGTTCCGACCCTGCCGCTTACCGGATACCTGTCCGCCTTTCTCCCTTCGGGAAGCGTGGCGCTTTC
TCATAGCTCACGCTGTAGGTATCTCAGTTCGGTGTAGGTCGTTCGCTCCAAGCTGGGCTGTGTGCACGAA
CCCCCCGTTCAGCCCGACCGCTGCGCCTTATCCGGTAACTATCGTCTTGAGTCCAACCCGGTAAGACACG
ACTTATCGCCACTGGCAGCAGCCACTGGTAACAGGATTAGCAGAGCGAGGTATGTAGGCGGTGCTACAGA
GTTCTTGAAGTGGTGGCCTAACTACGGCTACACTAGAAGAACAGTATTTGGTATCTGCGCTCTGCTGAAG
CCAGTTACCTTCGGAAAAAGAGTTGGTAGCTCTTGATCCGGCAAACAAACCACCGCTGGTAGCGGTGGTT
TTTTTGTTTGCAAGCAGCAGATTACGCGCAGAAAAAAAGGATCTCAAGAAGATCCTTTGATCTTTTCTAC
GGGGTCTGACGCTCAGTGGAACGAAAACTCACGTTAAGGGATTTTGGTCATGAGATTATCAAAAAGGATC
TTCACCTAGATCCTTTTAAATTAAAAATGAAGTTTTAAATCAATCTAAAGTATATATGAGTAAACTTGGT
CTGACAGTTACCAATGCTTAATCAGTGAGGCACCTATCTCAGCGATCTGTCTATTTCGTTCATCCATAGT
TGCCTGACTCCCCGTCGTGTAGATAACTACGATACGGGAGGGCTTACCATCTGGCCCCAGTGCTGCAATG
ATACCGCGAGACCCACGCTCACCGGCTCCAGATTTATCAGCAATAAACCAGCCAGCCGGAAGGGCCGAGC
GCAGAAGTGGTCCTGCAACTTTATCCGCCTCCATCCAGTCTATTAATTGTTGCCGGGAAGCTAGAGTAAG
TAGTTCGCCAGTTAATAGTTTGCGCAACGTTGTTGCCATTGCTACAGGCATCGTGGTGTCACGCTCGTCG
TTTGGTATGGCTTCATTCAGCTCCGGTTCCCAACGATCAAGGCGAGTTACATGATCCCCCATGTTGTGCA
AAAAAGCGGTTAGCTCCTTCGGTCCTCCGATCGTTGTCAGAAGTAAGTTGGCCGCAGTGTTATCACTCAT
GGTTATGGCAGCACTGCATAATTCTCTTACTGTCATGCCATCCGTAAGATGCTTTTCTGTGACTGGTGAG
TACTCAACCAAGTCATTCTGAGAATAGTGTATGCGGCGACCGAGTTGCTCTTGCCCGGCGTCAATACGGG
ATAATACCGCGCCACATAGCAGAACTTTAAAAGTGCTCATCATTGGAAAACGTTCTTCGGGGCGAAAACT
CTCAAGGATCTTACCGCTGTTGAGATCCAGTTCGATGTAACCCACTCGTGCACCCAACTGATCTTCAGCA
TCTTTTACTTTCACCAGCGTTTCTGGGTGAGCAAAAACAGGAAGGCAAAATGCCGCAAAAAAGGGAATAA
GGGCGACACGGAAATGTTGAATACTCATACTCTTCCTTTTTCAATATTATTGAAGCATTTATCAGGGTTA
TTGTCTCATGAGCGGATACATATTTGAATGTATTTAGAAAAATAAACAAATAGGGGTTCCGCGCACATTT
CCCCGAAAAGTGCCACCTGACGTCGACGGATCGGGAGATCTCCCGATCCCCTATGGTGCACTCTCAGTAC
AATCTGCTCTGATGCCGCATAGTTAAGCCAGTATCTGCTCCCTGCTTGTGTGTTGGAGGTCGCTGAGTAG
TGCGCGAGCAAAATTTAAGCTACAACAAGGCAAGGCTTGACCGACAATTGCATGAAGAATCTGCTTAGGG
TTAGGCGTTTTGCGCTGCTTCGCGATGTACGGGCCAGATATACGCGTT
Features (pLannotate 1.2.2; 23 found; start..end, strand, type, name):
      1..380     +  enhancer       CMV enhancer: human cytomegalovirus immediate early enhancer
    381..584     +  promoter       CMV promoter: human cytomegalovirus (CMV) immediate early promoter
    580..613     +  LTR            5' LTR (truncated) (fragment): truncated 5' long terminal repeat (LTR) from HIV-1
    629..647     +  promoter       T7 promoter: promoter for bacteriophage T7 RNA polymerase
    688..711     +  CDS            FLAG: FLAG® epitope tag, followed by an enterokinase cleavage site
   1293..1508    +  CDS            BAP1 (fragment): BAP1_HUMAN - Also known as KIAA0272 From Homo sapiens (Human).
   2238..2915    +  CDS            DsRed1: wild-type DsRed mammalian codon-optimized
   2924..3640    +  CDS            EGFP: the original enhanced GFP (Yang et al., 1996) mammalian codon-optimized
   3672..3896    +  polyA_signal   bGH poly(A) signal: bovine growth hormone polyadenylation signal
   3900..3921    +  promoter       SV40 promoter (fragment): SV40 enhancer and early promoter
   3942..4370    +  rep_origin     f1 ori (sequence partly withheld): f1 bacteriophage origin of replication; arrow indicates direction of (+) strand synthesis
   4384..4713    +  promoter       SV40 promoter: SV40 enhancer and early promoter
   4780..5571    +  CDS            neo: KKA2_KLEPN - Also known as kan, nptII. Experimental evidence at protein level: Swiss-Prot protein existence level 1. Resistance to kanamycin, neomycin, paromomycin, ribostamycin, butirosin and gentamicin B. From Klebsiella pneumoniae.
   5595..5753    +  CDS            ble (fragment): BLE_KLEPN - Experimental evidence at protein level: Swiss-Prot protein existence level 1. Binding protein with a strong affinity to the bleomycin family of antibiotics. Binds to CL990; an antimitotic-antibiotic compound. From Klebsiella pneumoniae.
   5748..5869    +  polyA_signal   SV40 poly(A) signal: SV40 polyadenylation signal
   5942..5958    -  protein_bind   lac operator: The lac repressor binds to the lac operator to inhibit transcription in E. coli. This inhibition can be relieved by adding lactose or isopropyl-β-D-thiogalactopyranoside (IPTG). lac repressor encoded by lacI
   5966..5996    -  promoter       lac promoter: promoter for the E. coli lac operon
   6011..6032    -  protein_bind   CAP binding site: CAP binding activates transcription in the presence of cAMP. E. coli catabolite activator protein
   6045..6137    -  CDS            lacI (fragment): lac repressor; lacI; The lac repressor binds to the lac operator to inhibit transcription in E. coli. This inhibition can be relieved by adding lactose or isopropyl-β-D-thiogalactopyranoside (IPTG).
   6320..6908    -  rep_origin     ori: high-copy-number ColE1/pMB1/pBR322/pUC origin of replication
   7079..7939    -  CDS            AmpR: β-lactamase; bla; confers resistance to ampicillin, carbenicillin, and related antibiotics
   7940..8044    -  promoter       AmpR promoter: bla
   8103..8155    -  misc_feature   bom (fragment): basis of mobility region from pBR322
