[The description below was written by a language model from this plasmid's Addgene catalogue record and pLannotate feature annotations shown in this document.]
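Description:
RG6-BAP1_E11-G312G is a mammalian expression plasmid of about 8.3 kb built on the RG6 bichromatic splicing reporter backbone. It tests how a synonymous mutation in human BAP1 (BRCA1 associated protein 1) affects exon 11 splicing. It is propagated in E. coli from a high-copy ColE1/pUC-type origin under ampicillin selection (AmpR), and it also carries an f1 origin. For mammalian cells, an SV40 promoter drives a neomycin resistance gene with an SV40 poly(A) signal, allowing G418 selection.

The reporter unit is transcribed from the CMV enhancer/promoter and terminated by the bGH poly(A) signal. Its open reading frame begins with a backbone-encoded N-terminal FLAG tag and, according to the catalogue entry, an SV40 nuclear localisation signal. The NLS is not annotated separately in the feature table. A 196 bp BAP1 exon 11 fragment was cloned between BamHI and EcoRI sites as the test cassette exon. It carries c.936T>G, which leaves glycine 312 unchanged (p.G312G). The DsRed1 and EGFP coding sequences lie in tandem downstream. In RG6-type reporters, the two fluorescent proteins sit in different reading frames. Inclusion or skipping of the test exon shifts the frame and so determines which protein is translated. The red-to-green ratio therefore gives a single-cell readout of the splicing outcome. The record does not state which colour corresponds to inclusion. The listed primers flank the cassette, so splicing can also be checked by RT-PCR.

The associated publication title reports that this synonymous BAP1 mutation causes exon skipping and loss of function. The plasmid is the mutant reporter for demonstrating that effect.
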