Addgene plasmid #154026: RG6-BAP1_E11-G312G
Purpose: Bichromatic Fluorescent Splicing Reporter Minigene for Mutant BAP1 Exon 11 c.936T>G, p.G312G (Synonymous Mutation)
Depositing lab: Samuel Peña-Llopis. Depositing organization: Deutsches Krebsforschungszentrum (DKFZ). Publication: A BAP1 synonymous mutation results in exon skipping, loss of function and worse patient prognosis. Niersch J, Vega-Rubin-de-Celis S, Bazarna A, Mergener S, Jendrossek V, Siveke JT, Pena-Llopis S. iScience. 2021 Feb 12;24(3):102173. doi: 10.1016/j.isci.2021.102173. eCollection 2021 Mar 19. PubMed 33681728.
Backbone
  Vector backbone: RG6
  Backbone size w/o insert (bp): 8137
  Total vector size (bp): 8310
  Vector type: Mammalian Expression ; Splicing Reporter
  Selectable markers: Neomycin (select with G418)
Growth in bacteria
  Bacterial resistance: Ampicillin, 100 μg/mL
  Growth temperature: 37°C
  Growth strain: DH5alpha
  Copy number: High Copy
Gene/Insert
  Gene/Insert name: BAP1 Exon 11 Fused to DsRed1 and eGFP (alt name: BRCA1 associated protein 1)
  Species: H. sapiens (human)
  Insert size (bp): 196
  Mutation: BAP1 c.936T>G, p.G312G
  GenBank ID: NM_004656.4
  Entrez Gene: BAP1 (a.k.a. HUCEP-13, KURIS, TPDS1, UBM2, UCHL2, UVM2, hucep-6)
  Tag / fusion protein: FLAG (N terminal on backbone); SV40 NLS (N terminal on backbone); DsRed1 (C terminal on backbone); eGFP (C terminal on backbone)
  Cloning method: Restriction Enzyme; 5′ cloning site BamHI (not destroyed); 3′ cloning site EcoRI (not destroyed)
  Sequencing primers: 5′ RG6_RT-PCR_Fwd (5'-CAAAGTGGAGGACCCAGTACC-3'); 3′ RG6_RT-PCR_Rev (5'-GCGCATGAACTCCTTGATGAC-3')
Terms and licenses: Academic/Nonprofit Terms; Industry Terms: Not Available to Industry
Depositor comments: pL165
How to cite: RG6-BAP1_E11-G312G was a gift from Samuel Peña-Llopis (Addgene plasmid # 154026 ; http://n2t.net/addgene:154026 ; RRID:Addgene_154026)
